>Addgene plasmid #179403 | pv6_dPC_Chromo_TAF3_Phd | addgene full sequence | sequence record 376464 | Addgene NGS Result
TCGCGCGTTTCGGTGATGACGGTGAAAACCTCTGACACATGCAGCTCCCGGAGACGGTCACAGCTTGTCT
GTAAGCGGATGCCGGGAGCAGACAAGCCCGTCAGGGCGCGTCAGCGGGTGTTGGCGGGTGTCGGGGCTGG
CTTAACTATGCGGCATCAGAGCAGATTGTACTGAGAGTGCACCATATGCGGTGTGAAATACCGCACAGAT
GCGTAAGGAGAAAATACCGCATCAGGCGCCATTCGCCATTCAGGCTGCGCAACTGTTGGGAAGGGCGATC
GGTGCGGGCCTCTTCGCTATTACGCCAGCTGGCGAAAGGGGGATGTGCTGCAAGGCGATTAAGTTGGGTA
ACGCCAGGGTTTTCCCAGTCACGACGTTGTAAAACGACGGCCAGTGAATTCTCGAGCCATAACTTCGTAT
AATGTATACTATACGAAGTTATATCGGACATTGATTATTGACTAGTTATTAATAGTAATCAATTACGGGG
TCATTAGTTCATAGCCCATATATGGAGTTCCGCGTTACATAACTTACGGTAAATGGCCCGCCTGGCTGAC
CGCCCAACGACCCCCGCCCATTGACGTCAATAATGACGTATGTTCCCATAGTAACGCCAATAGGGACTTT
CCATTGACGTCAATGGGTGGAGTATTTACGGTAAACTGCCCACTTGGCAGTACATCAAGTGTATCATATG
CCAAGTACGCCCCCTATTGACGTCAATGACGGTAAATGGCCCGCCTGGCATTATGCCCAGTACATGACCT
TATGGGACTTTCCTACTTGGCAGTACATCTACGTATTAGTCATCGCTATTACCATGGTCGAGGTGAGCCC
CACGTTCTGCTTCACTCTCCCCATCTCCCCCCCCTCCCCACCCCCAATTTTGTATTTATTTATTTTTTAA
TTATTTTGTGCAGCGATGGGGGCGGGGGGGGGGGGGGSGCGCGCCRGGSGGGGSGGGGSGGGGCGRGGGG
SGGGGCGGGGCGAGGCGGAGAGGTGCGGCGGCAGCCAATCAGAGCGGCGCGCTCCGAAAGTTTCCTTTTA
TGGCGAGGCGGCGGCGGCGGCGGCCCTATAAAAAGCGAAGCGCGCGGCGGGCGGGAGTCGCTGCGCGCTG
CCTTCGCCCCGTGCCCCGCTCCGCCGCCGCCTCGCGCCGCCCGCCCCGGCTCTGACTGACCGCGTTACTC
CCACAGGTGAGCGGGCGGGACGGCCCTTCTCCTCCGGGCTGTAATTAGCGCTTGGTTTAATGACGGCTTG
TTTCTTTTCTGTGGCTGCGTGAAAGCCTTGAGGGGCTCCGGGAGGGCCCTTTGTGCGGGGGGAGCGGCTC
GGGGGGTGCGTGCGTGTGTGTGTGCGTGGGGAGCGCCGCGTGCGGCTCCGCGCTGCCCGGCGGCTGTGAG
CGCTGCGGGCGCGGCGCGGGGCTTTGTGCGCTCCGCAGTGTGCGCGAGGGGAGCGCGGCCGGGGGCGGTG
CCCCGCGGTGCGGGGGGGGCTGCGAGGGGAACAAAGGCTGCGTGCGGGGTGTGTGCGTGGGGGGGTGAGC
AGGGGGTGTGGGCGCGTCGGTCGGGCTGCAACCCCCCCTGCACCCCCCTCCCCGAGTTGCTGAGCACGGC
CCGGCTTCGGGTGCGGGGCTCCGTACGGGGCGTGGCGCGGGGCTCGCCGTGCCGGGCGGGGGGTGGCGGC
AGGTGGGGGTGCCGGGCGGGGCGGGGCCGCCTCGGGCCGGGGRGGGCTCGGGGGAGGGGCGCGGCGGCCC
CCGGAGCGCCGGCGGCTGTCGAGGCGCGGCGAGCCGCAGCCATTGCCTTTTATGGTAATCGTGCGAGAGG
GCGCAGGGACTTCCTTTGTCCCAAATCTGTGCGGAGCCGAAATCTGGGAGGCGCCGCCGCACCCCCTCTA
GCGGGCGCGGGGCGAAGCGGTGCGGCGCCGGCAGGAAGGAAATGGGCGGGGAGGGCCTTCGTGCGTCGCC
GCGCCGCCGTCCCCTTCTCCCTCTCCAGCCTCGGGGCTGTCCGCGGGGGGACGGCTGCCTTCGGGGGGGA
CGGGGCAGGGCGGGGTTCGGCTTCTGGCGTGTGACCGGCGGCTCTAGAGCCTCTGCTAACCATGTTCATG
CCTTCTTCTTTTTCCTACAGCTCCTGGGCAACGTGCTGGTTATTGTGCTGTCTCATCATTTTGGCAAAGA
ATTCTAGCATGGCTGGTGGCCTGAATGACATCTTTGAGGCCCAGAAGATCGAGTGGCATGAGAACCTGTA
CTTCCAGGGAGTCGACGAAGAGTCTGGTTCTGTTTCTGGTGGTGATACTGGTCGAGGCAAGGGGAGTAAG
GGGAAGTTGGGGCGCGACAATGCGACCGACGATCCAGTCGATCTAGTGTACGCGGCTGAGAAAATCATCC
AAAAGCGCGTTAAGAAGGGCGTCGTGGAGTACCGTGTCAAGTGGAAGGGCTGGAACCAGCGCTACAACAC
CTGGGAACCGGAGGTAAACATCCTGGATCGCCGCCTCATCGACATCTACGAACAAACGAACAAATCCTCC
GGAACTCCCTCCAAGCGAGGCATTAAGAAGAAGGAGAAAGAACCCGATCCGGAGCCGGAATCCGGTGGTG
GCGGATCAGAAGGAGGCGGTAGCGGGGGCCCTGGTTCGGGAGGGGAAGGTTCTGCTGGGGGAGGGAGCGC
TGGCGGGGGGTCTAGTGCAAAGGCACCTGTCCGAAGTGTCGTCACAGAAACTGTGTCTACTTATGTCATC
AGAGACGAATGGGGAAATCAGATTTGGATCTGTCCCGGCTGCAATAAGCCAGATGACGGATCACCTATGA
TAGGATGTGACGACTGCGATGACTGGTATCACTGGCCTTGCGTTGGGATCATGGCCGCCCCCCCCGAAGA
GATGCAATGGTTTTGCCCCAAATGCGCCAATAAAATAAAAAAGGACAAGAAACATAAGAAACGCAAGCAT
CGCGCTCACATCGGTGGCGGAGGCTCTGGAGGTGGAGGCTCAGCACCCCCCAAAAAGAAACGCAAGGTTG
GATACCGGGATCCACCGGTCGCCACCGTGAGCAAGGGCGAGGAGCTGTTCACCGGGGTGGTGCCCATCCT
GGTCGAGCTGGACGGCGACGTAAACGGCCACAAGTTCAGCGTGTCCGGCGAGGGCGAGGGCGATGCCACC
TACGGCAAGCTGACCCTGAAGTTCATCTGCACCACCGGCAAGCTGCCCGTGCCCTGGCCCACCCTCGTGA
CCACCCTGACCTACGGCGTGCAGTGCTTCAGCCGCTACCCCGACCACATGAAGCAGCACGACTTCTTCAA
GTCCGCCATGCCCGAAGGCTACGTCCAGGAGCGCACCATCTTCTTCAAGGACGACGGCAACTACAAGACC
CGCGCCGAGGTGAAGTTCGAGGGCGACACCCTGGTGAACCGCATCGAGCTGAAGGGCATCGACTTCAAGG
AGGACGGCAACATCCTGGGGCACAAGCTGGAGTACAACTACAACAGCCACAACGTCTATATCATGGCCGA
CAAGCAGAAGAACGGCATCAAGGTGAACTTCAAGATCCGCCACAACATCGAGGACGGCAGCGTGCAGCTC
GCCGACCACTACCAGCAGAACACCCCCATCGGCGACGGCCCCGTGCTGCTGCCCGACAACCACTACCTGA
GCACCCAGTCCGCCCTGAGCAAAGACCCCAACGAGAAGCGCGATCACATGGTCCTGCTGGAGTTCGTGAC
CGCCGCCGGGATCACTCTCGGCATGGACGAGCTGTACAAGTAAAGCGAGCTCGACAGATCTAGGAGCGGT
TAACGAGGTAGCGGCCGCCGAAGCCGCTTGGAATAAGGCCGGTGTGCGTTTGTCTATATGTTATTTTCCA
CCATATTGCCGTCTTTTGGCAATGTGAGGGCCCGGAAACCTGGCCCTGTCTTCTTGACGAGCATTCCTAG
GGGTCTTTCCCCTCTCGCCAAAGGAATGCAAGGTCTGTTGAATGTCGTGAAGGAAGCAGTTCCTCTGGAA
GCTTCTTGAAGACAAACAACGTCTGTAGCGACCCTTTGCAGGCAGCGGAACCCCCCACCTGGCGACAGGT
GCCTCTGCGGCCAAAAGCCACGTGTATAAGATACACCTGCAAAGGCGGCACAACCCCAGTGCCACGTTGT
GAGTTGGATAGTTGTGGAAAGAGTCAAATGGCTCTCCTCAAGCGTATTCAACAAGGGGCTGAAGGATGCC
CAGAAGGTACCCCATTGTATGGGATCTGATCTGGGGCCTCGGTGCACATGCTTTACATGTGTTTAGTCGA
GGTTAAAAAAACGTCTAGGCCCCCCGAACCACGGGGACGTGGTTTTCCTTTGAAAAACACGATGATAATA
TGGCCACAACCATGACCGAGTACAAGCCCACGGTGCGCCTCGCCACCCGCGACGACGTCCCCAGGGCCGT
ACGCACCCTCGCCGCCGCGTTCGCCGACTACCCCGCCACGCGCCACACCGTCGATCCGGACCGCCACATC
GAGCGGGTCACCGAGCTGCAAGAACTCTTCCTCACGCGCGTCGGGCTCGACATCGGCAAGGTGTGGGTCG
CGGACGACGGCGCCGCGGTGGCGGTCTGGACCACGCCGGAGAGCGTCGAAGCGGGGGCGGTGTTCGCCGA
GATCGGCCCGCGCATGGCCGAGTTGAGCGGTTCCCGGCTGGCCGCGCAGCAACAGATGGAAGGCCTCCTG
GCGCCGCACCGGCCCAAGGAGCCCGCGTGGTTCCTGGCCACCGTCGGCGTCTCGCCCGACCACCAGGGCA
AGGGTCTGGGCAGCGCCGTCGTGCTCCCCGGAGTGGAGGCGGCCGAGCGCGCCGGGGTGCCCGCCTTCCT
GGAGACCTCCGCGCCCCGCAACCTCCCCTTCTACGAGCGGCTCGGCTTCACCGTCACCGCCGACGTCGAG
GTGCCCGAAGGACCGCGCACCTGGTGCATGACCCGCAAGCCCGGTGCCTGACGCCCGCCCCACGACCCGC
AGCGCCCGACCGAAAGGAGCGCAGTGCTACGAGATTTCGATTCCACCGCCGCCTTCTATGAAAGGTTGGG
CTTCGGAATCGTTTTCCGGGACGCCGGCTGGATGATCCTCCAGCGCGGGGATCTCATGCTGGAGTTCTTC
GCCCACCCCAACTTGTTTATTGCAGCTTATAATGGTTACAAATAAAGCAATAGCATCACAAATTTCACAA
ATAAAGCATTTTTTTCACTGCATTCTAGTTGTGGTTTGTCCAAACTCATCAATGTATCTTATCATGTCTG
TATACCGTGGATCCGGCCGGCCCCATAACTTCGTATAGTATACATTATACGAAGTTATCCCCTGCAGGCA
TGCAAGCTTGGCGTAATCATGGTCATAGCTGTTTCCTGTGTGAAATTGTTATCCGCTCACAATTCCACAC
AACATACGAGCCGGAAGCATAAAGTGTAAAGCCTGGGGTGCCTAATGAGTGAGCTAACTCACATTAATTG
CGTTGCGCTCACTGCCCGCTTTCCAGTCGGGAAACCTGTCGTGCCAGCTGCATTAATGAATCGGCCAACG
CGCGGGGAGAGGCGGTTTGCGTATTGGGCGCTCTTCCGCTTCCTCGCTCACTGACTCGCTGCGCTCGGTC
GTTCGGCTGCGGCGAGCGGTATCAGCTCACTCAAAGGCGGTAATACGGTTATCCACAGAATCAGGGGATA
ACGCAGGAAAGAACATGTGAGCAAAAGGCCAGCAAAAGGCCAGGAACCGTAAAAAGGCCGCGTTGCTGGC
GTTTTTCCATAGGCTCCGCCCCCCTGACGAGCATCACAAAAATCGACGCTCAAGTCAGAGGTGGCGAAAC
CCGACAGGACTATAAAGATACCAGGCGTTTCCCCCTGGAAGCTCCCTCGTGCGCTCTCCTGTTCCGACCC
TGCCGCTTACCGGATACCTGTCCGCCTTTCTCCCTTCGGGAAGCGTGGCGCTTTCTCATAGCTCACGCTG
TAGGTATCTCAGTTCGGTGTAGGTCGTTCGCTCCAAGCTGGGCTGTGTGCACGAACCCCCCGTTCAGCCC
GACCGCTGCGCCTTATCCGGTAACTATCGTCTTGAGTCCAACCCGGTAAGACACGACTTATCGCCACTGG
CAGCAGCCACTGGTAACAGGATTAGCAGAGCGAGGTATGTAGGCGGTGCTACAGAGTTCTTGAAGTGGTG
GCCTAACTACGGCTACACTAGAAGAACAGTATTTGGTATCTGCGCTCTGCTGAAGCCAGTTACCTTCGGA
AAAAGAGTTGGTAGCTCTTGATCCGGCAAACAAACCACCGCTGGTAGCGGTGGTTTTTTTGTTTGCAAGC
AGCAGATTACGCGCAGAAAAAAAGGATCTCAAGAAGATCCTTTGATCTTTTCTACGGGGTCTGACGCTCA
GTGGAACGAAAACTCACGTTAAGGGATTTTGGTCATGAGATTATCAAAAAGGATCTTCACCTAGATCCTT
TTAAATTAAAAATGAAGTTTTAAATCAATCTAAAGTATATATGAGTAAACTTGGTCTGACAGTTACCAAT
GCTTAATCAGTGAGGCACCTATCTCAGCGATCTGTCTATTTCGTTCATCCATAGTTGCCTGACTCCCCGT
CGTGTAGATAACTACGATACGGGAGGGCTTACCATCTGGCCCCAGTGCTGCAATGATACCGCGAGACCCA
CGCTCACCGGCTCCAGATTTATCAGCAATAAACCAGCCAGCCGGAAGGGCCGAGCGCAGAAGTGGTCCTG
CAACTTTATCCGCCTCCATCCAGTCTATTAATTGTTGCCGGGAAGCTAGAGTAAGTAGTTCGCCAGTTAA
TAGTTTGCGCAACGTTGTTGCCATTGCTACAGGCATCGTGGTGTCACGCTCGTCGTTTGGTATGGCTTCA
TTCAGCTCCGGTTCCCAACGATCAAGGCGAGTTACATGATCCCCCATGTTGTGCAAAAAAGCGGTTAGCT
CCTTCGGTCCTCCGATCGTTGTCAGAAGTAAGTTGGCCGCAGTGTTATCACTCATGGTTATGGCAGCACT
GCATAATTCTCTTACTGTCATGCCATCCGTAAGATGCTTTTCTGTGACTGGTGAGTACTCAACCAAGTCA
TTCTGAGAATAGTGTATGCGGCGACCGAGTTGCTCTTGCCCGGCGTCAATACGGGATAATACCGCGCCAC
ATAGCAGAACTTTAAAAGTGCTCATCATTGGAAAACGTTCTTCGGGGCGAAAACTCTCAAGGATCTTACC
GCTGTTGAGATCCAGTTCGATGTAACCCACTCGTGCACCCAACTGATCTTCAGCATCTTTTACTTTCACC
AGCGTTTCTGGGTGAGCAAAAACAGGAAGGCAAAATGCCGCAAAAAAGGGAATAAGGGCGACACGGAAAT
GTTGAATACTCATACTCTTCCTTTTTCAATATTATTGAAGCATTTATCAGGGTTATTGTCTCATGAGCGG
ATACATATTTGAATGTATTTAGAAAAATAAACAAATAGGGGTTCCGCGCACATTTCCCCGAAAAGTGCCA
CCTGACGTCTAAGAAACCATTATTATCATGACATTAACCTATAAAAATAGGCGTATCACGAGGCCCTTTC
GTC
Features (pLannotate 1.2.2; 24 found; start..end, strand, type, name):
    137..236     +  misc_feature   bom (fragment): basis of mobility region from pBR322
    242..399     -  CDS            lacZα (fragment): LacZα fragment of β-galactosidase; lacZ fragment
    409..442     -  protein_bind   loxP511: Cre-mediated recombination occurs in the 8-bp core sequence (GTATACAT). loxP511 sites are compatible with each other, but incompatible with wild-type loxP sites. Cre recombinase
    447..826     +  enhancer       CMV enhancer: human cytomegalovirus immediate early enhancer
    828..1103    +  promoter       chicken β-actin promoter: No description available
   1104..2120    +  intron         chimeric intron: chimera between introns from chicken β-actin and rabbit β-globin
   2118..2174    +  CDS            HBB (fragment): HBB_LEPEU - Experimental evidence at protein level: Swiss-Prot protein existence level 1. Involved in oxygen transport from the lung to the various peripheral tissues. From Lepus europaeus (European hare).
   2287..2553    +  CDS            Pc (fragment): PC_DROME - Experimental evidence at protein level: Swiss-Prot protein existence level 1. Polycomb group (PcG) protein. PcG proteins act by forming multiprotein complexes, which are required to maintain the transcriptionally repressive state of homeotic genes throughout development. PcG proteins are not required to initiate repression, but to maintain it during later stages of development. Component of the PcG multiprotein PRC1 complex, a complex that acts via chromatin remodeling and modification of histones; it mediates monoubiquitination of histone H2A 'Lys-118', rendering chromatin heritabl
   2674..2949    +  CDS            Taf3 (fragment): TAF3_MOUSE - Experimental evidence at protein level: Swiss-Prot protein existence level 1. Transcription factor TFIID is one of the general factors required for accurate and regulated initiation by RNA polymerase II. TFIID is a multimeric protein complex that plays a central role in mediating promoter responses to various activators and repressors. Required in complex with TBPL2 for the differentiation of myoblasts into myocytes. The complex replaces TFIID at specific promoters at an early stage in the differentiation process. From Mus musculus (Mouse).
   3037..3753    +  CDS            EGFP: the original enhanced GFP (Yang et al., 1996) mammalian codon-optimized
   3876..4338    +  misc_feature   IRES: internal ribosome entry site (IRES) of the encephalomyocarditis virus (EMCV)
   4352..4951    +  CDS            PuroR: puromycin N-acetyltransferase; pac from Streptomyces alboniger; confers resistance to puromycin
   5000..5125    +  CDS            ble (fragment): BLE_KLEPN - Experimental evidence at protein level: Swiss-Prot protein existence level 1. Binding protein with a strong affinity to the bleomycin family of antibiotics. Binds to CL990; an antimitotic-antibiotic compound. From Klebsiella pneumoniae.
   5120..5241    +  polyA_signal   SV40 poly(A) signal: SV40 polyadenylation signal
   5275..5308    +  protein_bind   loxP511: Cre-mediated recombination occurs in the 8-bp core sequence (GTATACAT). loxP511 sites are compatible with each other, but incompatible with wild-type loxP sites. Cre recombinase
   5311..5329    +  misc_feature   MCS (fragment): pUC18/19 multiple cloning site
   5366..5382    -  protein_bind   lac operator: The lac repressor binds to the lac operator to inhibit transcription in E. coli. This inhibition can be relieved by adding lactose or isopropyl-β-D-thiogalactopyranoside (IPTG). lac repressor encoded by lacI
   5390..5420    -  promoter       lac promoter: promoter for the E. coli lac operon
   5435..5456    -  protein_bind   CAP binding site: CAP binding activates transcription in the presence of cAMP. E. coli catabolite activator protein
   5469..5561    -  CDS            lacI (fragment): lac repressor; lacI; The lac repressor binds to the lac operator to inhibit transcription in E. coli. This inhibition can be relieved by adding lactose or isopropyl-β-D-thiogalactopyranoside (IPTG).
   5744..6332    -  rep_origin     ori: high-copy-number ColE1/pMB1/pBR322/pUC origin of replication
   6503..7363    -  CDS            AmpR: β-lactamase; bla; confers resistance to ampicillin, carbenicillin, and related antibiotics
   7364..7468    -  promoter       AmpR promoter: bla
   7563..35      +  CDS            rop (fragment) (across the origin): Rop protein, which maintains plasmids at low copy number; rop
