[The description below was written by a language model from this plasmid's Addgene catalogue record and pLannotate feature annotations shown in this document.]
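Description:
pv6_dPC_Chromo_TAF3_Phd is a mammalian expression and targeting plasmid of about 7.6 kb, built on the parBit_v6 backbone and designed for making stable cell lines by recombination-mediated cassette exchange (RMCE). In bacteria it is maintained through a high-copy ColE1/pUC-type origin and selected with ampicillin via the β-lactamase gene. Remnants of a pUC-style lacZα/lac promoter region flank the cassette.

The payload lies between two loxP511 sites annotated in opposite orientations. These sites recombine with each other but not with wild-type loxP, so Cre can swap the cassette into a genomic landing site flanked by matching sites; the record does not describe that site. Within the cassette, a CAGGS promoter (CMV enhancer, chicken β-actin promoter and a chimeric β-actin/β-globin intron) drives a synthetic fusion protein. This fusion joins the chromodomain of Drosophila Polycomb to the PHD domain of mouse TAF3. According to the catalogue fields it carries an N-terminal AviTag, which was not picked up in the feature table, and a C-terminal EGFP. An EMCV IRES downstream links expression of a puromycin resistance gene to the same transcript, which ends at an SV40 polyadenylation signal. A short ble fragment annotated before the poly(A) signal appears to be a cloning remnant rather than a functional marker.

The two domains are generally known as readers of histone methylation, so the fusion serves as an engineered chromatin reader for regions carrying both marks. EGFP allows its expression and localisation to be followed, and the AviTag is a substrate for site-specific biotinylation. The associated publication concerns identifying the proteins found at chromatin marks.
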