Addgene plasmid #179403: pv6_dPC_Chromo_TAF3_Phd
Purpose: Cell line generation via recombination-mediated cassette exchange (RMCE) and stable expression of dPC_Chromo - TAF3_Phd
Depositing lab: Tuncay Baubec. Depositing organization: University of Zurich. Publication: ChromID identifies the protein interactome at chromatin marks. Villasenor R, Pfaendler R, Ambrosi C, Butz S, Giuliani S, Bryan E, Sheahan TW, Gable AL, Schmolka N, Manzo M, Wirz J, Feller C, von Mering C, Aebersold R, Voigt P, Baubec T. Nat Biotechnol. 2020 Mar 2. pii: 10.1038/s41587-020-0434-2. doi: 10.1038/s41587-020-0434-2. PubMed 32123383.
Backbone
  Vector backbone: parBit_v6
  Vector type: Mammalian Expression
Growth in bacteria
  Bacterial resistance: Ampicillin, 100 μg/mL
  Growth temperature: 37°C
  Growth strain: DH5alpha
  Copy number: High Copy
Gene/Insert
  Gene/Insert name: dPC_Chromo - TAF3_Phd (alt name: Chromodomain of dPC and Phd domain of TAF3)
  Species: Synthetic
  Promoter: CAGGS
  Tag / fusion protein: AviTag (N terminal on insert); EGFP (C terminal on insert)
  Cloning method: Gibson Cloning
  Sequencing primers: 5′ CTGGTTGTTGTGCTGTCTC
Terms and licenses: Academic/Nonprofit Terms; Industry Terms: Not Available to Industry
How to cite: pv6_dPC_Chromo_TAF3_Phd was a gift from Tuncay Baubec (Addgene plasmid # 179403 ; http://n2t.net/addgene:179403 ; RRID:Addgene_179403)
